Addgene plasmid #111298: Neg. Ctrl_sgRNA
Purpose: CRISPR KO murine neg. ctrl.
Depositing lab: Vamsi Mootha. Depositing organization: Massachusetts General Hospital. Publication: The Human Knockout Gene CLYBL Connects Itaconate to Vitamin B12. Shen H, Campanello GC, Flicker D, Grabarek Z, Hu J, Luo C, Banerjee R, Mootha VK. Cell. 2017 Nov 2;171(4):771-782.e11. doi: 10.1016/j.cell.2017.09.051. Epub 2017 Oct 19. PubMed 29056341.
Backbone
  Vector backbone: lentiCRISPR v2
  Vector type: Mammalian Expression, Lentiviral, CRISPR
Growth in bacteria
  Bacterial resistance: Ampicillin, 100 μg/mL
  Growth temperature: 37°C
  Growth strain: NEB Stable
  Copy number: Low Copy
Gene/Insert
  Gene/Insert name: NegCtrl sgRNA
  gRNA/shRNA sequence: GCACTACCAGAGCTAACTCA
Terms and licenses: Academic/Nonprofit Terms; Industry Terms: Not Available to Industry
How to cite: Neg. Ctrl_sgRNA was a gift from Vamsi Mootha (Addgene plasmid # 111298 ; http://n2t.net/addgene:111298 ; RRID:Addgene_111298)
