[The description below was written by a language model from this plasmid's Addgene catalogue record and pLannotate feature annotations shown in this document.]
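Description:
Neg. Ctrl_sgRNA is a lentiviral CRISPR knockout plasmid built on the lentiCRISPR v2 backbone, an all-in-one vector that delivers both Streptococcus pyogenes Cas9 and a single guide RNA to mammalian cells. Its insert is a negative-control guide, described as a control for CRISPR knockout experiments in murine cells; the record does not state what, if anything, the spacer matches. In bacteria the plasmid is maintained through a ColE1/pUC-type origin and ampicillin resistance. The catalogue lists it as low copy and grown in a recombination-deficient strain, as is usual for constructs carrying repeated LTRs. An f1 origin is also annotated.

The viral portion runs from a CMV enhancer/promoter fused to a truncated HIV-1 5' LTR, which drives genomic RNA production in packaging cells, through the Ψ packaging signal, RRE and cPPT/CTS, to a self-inactivating ΔU3 3' LTR followed by a bGH polyadenylation signal. Within this frame, a human U6 RNA polymerase III promoter expresses the guide joined to the S. pyogenes gRNA scaffold. A downstream EF-1α core promoter drives the Cas9 coding sequence, followed by a puromycin N-acetyltransferase gene for selection of transduced cells. The feature table does not annotate the linker between the two. A WPRE sits after this cassette to enhance transcript expression. Outside the LTRs, the backbone carries an SV40/EM7 promoter-driven bleomycin/Zeocin resistance cassette, which is not packaged into virus.

The construct serves as the matched control alongside gene-targeting lentiCRISPR v2 plasmids. It lets the effects of transduction, Cas9 expression and puromycin selection be distinguished from those of knocking out a specific gene.
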