Features (pLannotate 1.2.2; 33 found; start..end, strand, type, name):
      1..181     +  LTR            5' LTR (truncated): truncated 5' long terminal repeat (LTR) from HIV-1
    228..353     +  misc_feature   HIV-1 Ψ: packaging signal of human immunodeficiency virus type 1
    337..700     +  CDS            HIV-1 gag (fragment): gag protein from human immunodeficiency virus 1; gag
    846..1079    +  misc_feature   RRE: The Rev response element (RRE) of HIV-1 allows for Rev-dependent mRNA export from the nucleus to the cytoplasm.
   1456..1556    +  CDS            Rev (fragment): human immunodeficiency virus 1 (HIV-1) Rev protein; rev; enhances nuclear export of unspliced and incompletely spliced viral mRNAs
   1606..1723    +  misc_feature   cPPT/CTS: central polypurine tract and central termination sequence of HIV-1
   1774..2014    +  promoter       U6 promoter: RNA polymerase III promoter for human U6 snRNA
   2043..2118    +  misc_RNA       gRNA scaffold: guide RNA scaffold for the Streptococcus pyogenes CRISPR/Cas9 system
   2136..2154    +  CDS            small t antigen (fragment): SV40 (simian virus 40) small t antigen
   2180..2391    +  promoter       EF-1α core promoter: core promoter for human elongation factor EF-1α
   2416..6519    +  CDS            Cas9: Cas9 (Csn1) endonuclease from the Streptococcus pyogenes Type II CRISPR/Cas system generates RNA-guided double strand breaks in DNA
   6657..7254    +  CDS            PuroR (fragment): puromycin N-acetyltransferase; pac from Streptomyces; confers resistance to puromycin
   7270..7858    +  misc_feature   WPRE: woodchuck hepatitis virus posttranscriptional regulatory element
   7909..7928    +  misc_feature   cPPT/CTS (fragment): central polypurine tract and central termination sequence of HIV-1
   7930..8163    +  LTR            3' LTR (ΔU3): self-inactivating 3' long terminal repeat (LTR) from HIV-1
   8195..8419    +  polyA_signal   bGH poly(A) signal: bovine growth hormone polyadenylation signal
   8423..8444    +  promoter       SV40 promoter (fragment): SV40 enhancer and early promoter
   8465..8893    +  rep_origin     f1 ori (sequence partly withheld): f1 bacteriophage origin of replication; arrow indicates direction of (+) strand synthesis
   8907..9236    +  promoter       SV40 promoter: SV40 enhancer and early promoter
   9284..9331    +  promoter       EM7 promoter: synthetic bacterial promoter&nbsp
   9350..9724    +  CDS            BleoR: antibiotic-binding protein; Sh ble from Streptoalloteichus hindustanus; confers resistance to bleomycin, phleomycin, and Zeocin™
   9734..9859    +  CDS            ble (fragment): BLE_KLEPN - Experimental evidence at protein level: Swiss-Prot protein existence level 1. Binding protein with a strong affinity to the bleomycin family of antibiotics. Binds to CL990; an antimitotic-antibiotic compound. From Klebsiella pneumoniae.
   9854..9975    +  polyA_signal   SV40 poly(A) signal: SV40 polyadenylation signal
  10046..10068   -  protein_bind   lac operator (fragment): The lac repressor binds to the lac operator to inhibit transcription in E. coli. This inhibition can be relieved by adding lactose or isopropyl-β-D-thiogalactopyranoside (IPTG). lac repressor encoded by lacI
  10072..10102   -  promoter       lac promoter: promoter for the E. coli lac operon
  10117..10138   -  protein_bind   CAP binding site: CAP binding activates transcription in the presence of cAMP. E. coli catabolite activator protein
  10151..10243   -  CDS            lacI (fragment): lac repressor; lacI; The lac repressor binds to the lac operator to inhibit transcription in E. coli. This inhibition can be relieved by adding lactose or isopropyl-β-D-thiogalactopyranoside (IPTG).
  10426..11014   -  rep_origin     ori: high-copy-number ColE1/pMB1/pBR322/pUC origin of replication
  11185..12045   -  CDS            AmpR: β-lactamase; bla; confers resistance to ampicillin, carbenicillin, and related antibiotics
  12046..12150   -  promoter       AmpR promoter: bla
  12209..12261   -  misc_feature   bom (fragment): basis of mobility region from pBR322
  12416..12795   +  enhancer       CMV enhancer: human cytomegalovirus immediate early enhancer
  12796..12995   +  promoter       CMV promoter: human cytomegalovirus (CMV) immediate early promoter
>Addgene plasmid #111298 | Neg. Ctrl_sgRNA | addgene full sequence | sequence record 218598 | Addgene NGS Result
GGGTCTCTCTGGTTAGACCAGATCTGAGCCTGGGAGCTCTCTGGCTAACTAGGGAACCCACTGCTTAAGC
CTCAATAAAGCTTGCCTTGAGTGCTTCAAGTAGTGTGTGCCCGTCTGTTGTGTGACTCTGGTAACTAGAG
ATCCCTCAGACCCTTTTAGTCAGTGTGGAAAATCTCTAGCAGTGGCGCCCGAACAGGGACTTGAAAGCGA
AAGGGAAACCAGAGGAGCTCTCTCGACGCAGGACTCGGCTTGCTGAAGCGCGCACGGCAAGAGGCGAGGG
GCGGCGACTGGTGAGTACGCCAAAAATTTTGACTAGCGGAGGCTAGAAGGAGAGAGATGGGTGCGAGAGC
GTCAGTATTAAGCGGGGGAGAATTAGATCGCGATGGGAAAAAATTCGGTTAAGGCCAGGGGGAAAGAAAA
AATATAAATTAAAACATATAGTATGGGCAAGCAGGGAGCTAGAACGATTCGCAGTTAATCCTGGCCTGTT
AGAAACATCAGAAGGCTGTAGACAAATACTGGGACAGCTACAACCATCCCTTCAGACAGGATCAGAAGAA
CTTAGATCATTATATAATACAGTAGCAACCCTCTATTGTGTGCATCAAAGGATAGAGATAAAAGACACCA
AGGAAGCTTTAGACAAGATAGAGGAAGAGCAAAACAAAAGTAAGACCACCGCACAGCAAGCGGCCGCTGA
TCTTCAGACCTGGAGGAGGAGATATGAGGGACAATTGGAGAAGTGAATTATATAAATATAAAGTAGTAAA
AATTGAACCATTAGGAGTAGCACCCACCAAGGCAAAGAGAAGAGTGGTGCAGAGAGAAAAAAGAGCAGTG
GGAATAGGAGCTTTGTTCCTTGGGTTCTTGGGAGCAGCAGGAAGCACTATGGGCGCAGCGTCAATGACGC
TGACGGTACAGGCCAGACAATTATTGTCTGGTATAGTGCAGCAGCAGAACAATTTGCTGAGGGCTATTGA
GGCGCAACAGCATCTGTTGCAACTCACAGTCTGGGGCATCAAGCAGCTCCAGGCAAGAATCCTGGCTGTG
GAAAGATACCTAAAGGATCAACAGCTCCTGGGGATTTGGGGTTGCTCTGGAAAACTCATTTGCACCACTG
CTGTGCCTTGGAATGCTAGTTGGAGTAATAAATCTCTGGAACAGATTTGGAATCACACGACCTGGATGGA
GTGGGACAGAGAAATTAACAATTACACAAGCTTAATACACTCCTTAATTGAAGAATCGCAAAACCAGCAA
GAAAAGAATGAACAAGAATTATTGGAATTAGATAAATGGGCAAGTTTGTGGAATTGGTTTAACATAACAA
ATTGGCTGTGGTATATAAAATTATTCATAATGATAGTAGGAGGCTTGGTAGGTTTAAGAATAGTTTTTGC
TGTACTTTCTATAGTGAATAGAGTTAGGCAGGGATATTCACCATTATCGTTTCAGACCCACCTCCCAACC
CCGAGGGGACCCGACAGGCCCGAAGGAATAGAAGAAGAAGGTGGAGAGAGAGACAGAGACAGATCCATTC
GATTAGTGAACGGATCGGCACTGCGTGCGCCAATTCTGCAGACAAATGGCAGTATTCATCCACAATTTTA
AAAGAAAAGGGGGGATTGGGGGGTACAGTGCAGGGGAAAGAATAGTAGACATAATAGCAACAGACATACA
AACTAAAGAATTACAAAAACAAATTACAAAAATTCAAAATTTTCGGGTTTATTACAGGGACAGCAGAGAT
CCAGTTTGGTTAATTAAGGTACCGAGGGCCTATTTCCCATGATTCCTTCATATTTGCATATACGATACAA
GGCTGTTAGAGAGATAATTAGAATTAATTTGACTGTAAACACAAAGATATTAGTACAAAATACGTGACGT
AGAAAGTAATAATTTCTTGGGTAGTTTGCAGTTTTAAAATTATGTTTTAAAATGGACTATCATATGCTTA
CCGTAACTTGAAAGTATTTCGATTTCTTGGCTTTATATATCTTGTGGAAAGGACGAAACACCGCACTACC
AGAGCTAACTCAGTTTTAGAGCTAGAAATAGCAAGTTAAAATAAGGCTAGTCCGTTATCAACTTGAAAAA
GTGGCACCGAGTCGGTGCTTTTTTGAATTCGCTAGCTAGGTCTTGAAAGGAGTGGGAATTGGCTCCGGTG
CCCGTCAGTGGGCAGAGCGCACATCGCCCACAGTCCCCGAGAAGTTGGGGGGAGGGGTCGGCAATTGATC
CGGTGCCTAGAGAAGGTGGCGCGGGGTAAACTGGGAAAGTGATGTCGTGTACTGGCTCCGCCTTTTTCCC
GAGGGTGGGGGAGAACCGTATATAAGTGCAGTAGTCGCCGTGAACGTTCTTTTTCGCAACGGGTTTGCCG
CCAGAACACAGGACCGGTTCTAGAGCGCTGCCACCATGGACAAGAAGTACAGCATCGGCCTGGACATCGG
CACCAACTCTGTGGGCTGGGCCGTGATCACCGACGAGTACAAGGTGCCCAGCAAGAAATTCAAGGTGCTG
GGCAACACCGACCGGCACAGCATCAAGAAGAACCTGATCGGAGCCCTGCTGTTCGACAGCGGCGAAACAG
CCGAGGCCACCCGGCTGAAGAGAACCGCCAGAAGAAGATACACCAGACGGAAGAACCGGATCTGCTATCT
GCAAGAGATCTTCAGCAACGAGATGGCCAAGGTGGACGACAGCTTCTTCCACAGACTGGAAGAGTCCTTC
CTGGTGGAAGAGGATAAGAAGCACGAGCGGCACCCCATCTTCGGCAACATCGTGGACGAGGTGGCCTACC
ACGAGAAGTACCCCACCATCTACCACCTGAGAAAGAAACTGGTGGACAGCACCGACAAGGCCGACCTGCG
GCTGATCTATCTGGCCCTGGCCCACATGATCAAGTTCCGGGGCCACTTCCTGATCGAGGGCGACCTGAAC
CCCGACAACAGCGACGTGGACAAGCTGTTCATCCAGCTGGTGCAGACCTACAACCAGCTGTTCGAGGAAA
ACCCCATCAACGCCAGCGGCGTGGACGCCAAGGCCATCCTGTCTGCCAGACTGAGCAAGAGCAGACGGCT
GGAAAATCTGATCGCCCAGCTGCCCGGCGAGAAGAAGAATGGCCTGTTCGGAAACCTGATTGCCCTGAGC
CTGGGCCTGACCCCCAACTTCAAGAGCAACTTCGACCTGGCCGAGGATGCCAAACTGCAGCTGAGCAAGG
ACACCTACGACGACGACCTGGACAACCTGCTGGCCCAGATCGGCGACCAGTACGCCGACCTGTTTCTGGC
CGCCAAGAACCTGTCCGACGCCATCCTGCTGAGCGACATCCTGAGAGTGAACACCGAGATCACCAAGGCC
CCCCTGAGCGCCTCTATGATCAAGAGATACGACGAGCACCACCAGGACCTGACCCTGCTGAAAGCTCTCG
TGCGGCAGCAGCTGCCTGAGAAGTACAAAGAGATTTTCTTCGACCAGAGCAAGAACGGCTACGCCGGCTA
CATTGACGGCGGAGCCAGCCAGGAAGAGTTCTACAAGTTCATCAAGCCCATCCTGGAAAAGATGGACGGC
ACCGAGGAACTGCTCGTGAAGCTGAACAGAGAGGACCTGCTGCGGAAGCAGCGGACCTTCGACAACGGCA
GCATCCCCCACCAGATCCACCTGGGAGAGCTGCACGCCATTCTGCGGCGGCAGGAAGATTTTTACCCATT
CCTGAAGGACAACCGGGAAAAGATCGAGAAGATCCTGACCTTCCGCATCCCCTACTACGTGGGCCCTCTG
GCCAGGGGAAACAGCAGATTCGCCTGGATGACCAGAAAGAGCGAGGAAACCATCACCCCCTGGAACTTCG
AGGAAGTGGTGGACAAGGGCGCTTCCGCCCAGAGCTTCATCGAGCGGATGACCAACTTCGATAAGAACCT
GCCCAACGAGAAGGTGCTGCCCAAGCACAGCCTGCTGTACGAGTACTTCACCGTGTATAACGAGCTGACC
AAAGTGAAATACGTGACCGAGGGAATGAGAAAGCCCGCCTTCCTGAGCGGCGAGCAGAAAAAGGCCATCG
TGGACCTGCTGTTCAAGACCAACCGGAAAGTGACCGTGAAGCAGCTGAAAGAGGACTACTTCAAGAAAAT
CGAGTGCTTCGACTCCGTGGAAATCTCCGGCGTGGAAGATCGGTTCAACGCCTCCCTGGGCACATACCAC
GATCTGCTGAAAATTATCAAGGACAAGGACTTCCTGGACAATGAGGAAAACGAGGACATTCTGGAAGATA
TCGTGCTGACCCTGACACTGTTTGAGGACAGAGAGATGATCGAGGAACGGCTGAAAACCTATGCCCACCT
GTTCGACGACAAAGTGATGAAGCAGCTGAAGCGGCGGAGATACACCGGCTGGGGCAGGCTGAGCCGGAAG
CTGATCAACGGCATCCGGGACAAGCAGTCCGGCAAGACAATCCTGGATTTCCTGAAGTCCGACGGCTTCG
CCAACAGAAACTTCATGCAGCTGATCCACGACGACAGCCTGACCTTTAAAGAGGACATCCAGAAAGCCCA
GGTGTCCGGCCAGGGCGATAGCCTGCACGAGCACATTGCCAATCTGGCCGGCAGCCCCGCCATTAAGAAG
GGCATCCTGCAGACAGTGAAGGTGGTGGACGAGCTCGTGAAAGTGATGGGCCGGCACAAGCCCGAGAACA
TCGTGATCGAAATGGCCAGAGAGAACCAGACCACCCAGAAGGGACAGAAGAACAGCCGCGAGAGAATGAA
GCGGATCGAAGAGGGCATCAAAGAGCTGGGCAGCCAGATCCTGAAAGAACACCCCGTGGAAAACACCCAG
CTGCAGAACGAGAAGCTGTACCTGTACTACCTGCAGAATGGGCGGGATATGTACGTGGACCAGGAACTGG
ACATCAACCGGCTGTCCGACTACGATGTGGACCATATCGTGCCTCAGAGCTTTCTGAAGGACGACTCCAT
CGACAACAAGGTGCTGACCAGAAGCGACAAGAACCGGGGCAAGAGCGACAACGTGCCCTCCGAAGAGGTC
GTGAAGAAGATGAAGAACTACTGGCGGCAGCTGCTGAACGCCAAGCTGATTACCCAGAGAAAGTTCGACA
ATCTGACCAAGGCCGAGAGAGGCGGCCTGAGCGAACTGGATAAGGCCGGCTTCATCAAGAGACAGCTGGT
GGAAACCCGGCAGATCACAAAGCACGTGGCACAGATCCTGGACTCCCGGATGAACACTAAGTACGACGAG
AATGACAAGCTGATCCGGGAAGTGAAAGTGATCACCCTGAAGTCCAAGCTGGTGTCCGATTTCCGGAAGG
ATTTCCAGTTTTACAAAGTGCGCGAGATCAACAACTACCACCACGCCCACGACGCCTACCTGAACGCCGT
CGTGGGAACCGCCCTGATCAAAAAGTACCCTAAGCTGGAAAGCGAGTTCGTGTACGGCGACTACAAGGTG
TACGACGTGCGGAAGATGATCGCCAAGAGCGAGCAGGAAATCGGCAAGGCTACCGCCAAGTACTTCTTCT
ACAGCAACATCATGAACTTTTTCAAGACCGAGATTACCCTGGCCAACGGCGAGATCCGGAAGCGGCCTCT
GATCGAGACAAACGGCGAAACCGGGGAGATCGTGTGGGATAAGGGCCGGGATTTTGCCACCGTGCGGAAA
GTGCTGAGCATGCCCCAAGTGAATATCGTGAAAAAGACCGAGGTGCAGACAGGCGGCTTCAGCAAAGAGT
CTATCCTGCCCAAGAGGAACAGCGATAAGCTGATCGCCAGAAAGAAGGACTGGGACCCTAAGAAGTACGG
CGGCTTCGACAGCCCCACCGTGGCCTATTCTGTGCTGGTGGTGGCCAAAGTGGAAAAGGGCAAGTCCAAG
AAACTGAAGAGTGTGAAAGAGCTGCTGGGGATCACCATCATGGAAAGAAGCAGCTTCGAGAAGAATCCCA
TCGACTTTCTGGAAGCCAAGGGCTACAAAGAAGTGAAAAAGGACCTGATCATCAAGCTGCCTAAGTACTC
CCTGTTCGAGCTGGAAAACGGCCGGAAGAGAATGCTGGCCTCTGCCGGCGAACTGCAGAAGGGAAACGAA
CTGGCCCTGCCCTCCAAATATGTGAACTTCCTGTACCTGGCCAGCCACTATGAGAAGCTGAAGGGCTCCC
CCGAGGATAATGAGCAGAAACAGCTGTTTGTGGAACAGCACAAGCACTACCTGGACGAGATCATCGAGCA
GATCAGCGAGTTCTCCAAGAGAGTGATCCTGGCCGACGCTAATCTGGACAAAGTGCTGTCCGCCTACAAC
AAGCACCGGGATAAGCCCATCAGAGAGCAGGCCGAGAATATCATCCACCTGTTTACCCTGACCAATCTGG
GAGCCCCTGCCGCCTTCAAGTACTTTGACACCACCATCGACCGGAAGAGGTACACCAGCACCAAAGAGGT
GCTGGACGCCACCCTGATCCACCAGAGCATCACCGGCCTGTACGAGACACGGATCGACCTGTCTCAGCTG
GGAGGCGACAAGCGACCTGCCGCCACAAAGAAGGCTGGACAGGCTAAGAAGAAGAAAGATTACAAAGACG
ATGACGATAAGGGATCCGGCGCAACAAACTTCTCTCTGCTGAAACAAGCCGGAGATGTCGAAGAGAATCC
TGGACCGACCGAGTACAAGCCCACGGTGCGCCTCGCCACCCGCGACGACGTCCCCAGGGCCGTACGCACC
CTCGCCGCCGCGTTCGCCGACTACCCCGCCACGCGCCACACCGTCGATCCGGACCGCCACATCGAGCGGG
TCACCGAGCTGCAAGAACTCTTCCTCACGCGCGTCGGGCTCGACATCGGCAAGGTGTGGGTCGCGGACGA
CGGCGCCGCGGTGGCGGTCTGGACCACGCCGGAGAGCGTCGAAGCGGGGGCGGTGTTCGCCGAGATCGGC
CCGCGCATGGCCGAGTTGAGCGGTTCCCGGCTGGCCGCGCAGCAACAGATGGAAGGCCTCCTGGCGCCGC
ACCGGCCCAAGGAGCCCGCGTGGTTCCTGGCCACCGTCGGAGTCTCGCCCGACCACCAGGGCAAGGGTCT
GGGCAGCGCCGTCGTGCTCCCCGGAGTGGAGGCGGCCGAGCGCGCCGGGGTGCCCGCCTTCCTGGAGACC
TCCGCGCCCCGCAACCTCCCCTTCTACGAGCGGCTCGGCTTCACCGTCACCGCCGACGTCGAGGTGCCCG
AAGGACCGCGCACCTGGTGCATGACCCGCAAGCCCGGTGCCTGAACGCGTTAAGTCGACAATCAACCTCT
GGATTACAAAATTTGTGAAAGATTGACTGGTATTCTTAACTATGTTGCTCCTTTTACGCTATGTGGATAC
GCTGCTTTAATGCCTTTGTATCATGCTATTGCTTCCCGTATGGCTTTCATTTTCTCCTCCTTGTATAAAT
CCTGGTTGCTGTCTCTTTATGAGGAGTTGTGGCCCGTTGTCAGGCAACGTGGCGTGGTGTGCACTGTGTT
TGCTGACGCAACCCCCACTGGTTGGGGCATTGCCACCACCTGTCAGCTCCTTTCCGGGACTTTCGCTTTC
CCCCTCCCTATTGCCACGGCGGAACTCATCGCCGCCTGCCTTGCCCGCTGCTGGACAGGGGCTCGGCTGT
TGGGCACTGACAATTCCGTGGTGTTGTCGGGGAAATCATCGTCCTTTCCTTGGCTGCTCGCCTGTGTTGC
CACCTGGATTCTGCGCGGGACGTCCTTCTGCTACGTCCCTTCGGCCCTCAATCCAGCGGACCTTCCTTCC
CGCGGCCTGCTGCCGGCTCTGCGGCCTCTTCCGCGTCTTCGCCTTCGCCCTCAGACGAGTCGGATCTCCC
TTTGGGCCGCCTCCCCGCGTCGACTTTAAGACCAATGACTTACAAGGCAGCTGTAGATCTTAGCCACTTT
TTAAAAGAAAAGGGGGGACTGGAAGGGCTAATTCACTCCCAACGAAGACAAGATCTGCTTTTTGCTTGTA
CTGGGTCTCTCTGGTTAGACCAGATCTGAGCCTGGGAGCTCTCTGGCTAACTAGGGAACCCACTGCTTAA
GCCTCAATAAAGCTTGCCTTGAGTGCTTCAAGTAGTGTGTGCCCGTCTGTTGTGTGACTCTGGTAACTAG
AGATCCCTCAGACCCTTTTAGTCAGTGTGGAAAATCTCTAGCAGGGCCCGTTTAAACCCGCTGATCAGCC
TCGACTGTGCCTTCTAGTTGCCAGCCATCTGTTGTTTGCCCCTCCCCCGTGCCTTCCTTGACCCTGGAAG
GTGCCACTCCCACTGTCCTTTCCTAATAAAATGAGGAAATTGCATCGCATTGTCTGAGTAGGTGTCATTC
TATTCTGGGGGGTGGGGTGGGGCAGGACAGCAAGGGGGAGGATTGGGAAGACAATAGCAGGCATGCTGGG
GATGCGGTGGGCTCTATGGCTTCTGAGGCGGAAAGAACCAGCTGGGGCTCTAGGGGGTATCCCC
[124 nt withheld, positions 8465-8588]
C
[91 nt withheld, positions 8590-8680]
A
[49 nt withheld, positions 8682-8730]
CCTTTGACGTTGGAGTCCACGTTCTTT
[37 nt withheld, positions 8758-8794]
ACCCTATCTCGGTCTATTCTTTTGATTTATAAGGGATTTTGCCGATTTCGGCCTATTGGTTAAAAAATGA
GCTGATTTAACAAAAATTTAACGCGAATTAATTCTGTGGAATGTGTGTCAGTTAGGGTGTGGAAAGTCCC
CAGGCTCCCCAGCAGGCAGAAGTATGCAAAGCATGCATCTCAATTAGTCAGCAACCAGGTGTGGAAAGTC
CCCAGGCTCCCCAGCAGGCAGAAGTATGCAAAGCATGCATCTCAATTAGTCAGCAACCATAGTCCCGCCC
CTAACTCCGCCCATCCCGCCCCTAACTCCGCCCAGTTCCGCCCATTCTCCGCCCCATGGCTGACTAATTT
TTTTTATTTATGCAGAGGCCGAGGCCGCCTCTGCCTCTGAGCTATTCCAGAAGTAGTGAGGAGGCTTTTT
TGGAGGCCTAGGCTTTTGCAAAAAGCTCCCGGGAGCTTGTATATCCATTTTCGGATCTGATCAGCACGTG
TTGACAATTAATCATCGGCATAGTATATCGGCATAGTATAATACGACAAGGTGAGGAACTAAACCATGGC
CAAGTTGACCAGTGCCGTTCCGGTGCTCACCGCGCGCGACGTCGCCGGAGCGGTCGAGTTCTGGACCGAC
CGGCTCGGGTTCTCCCGGGACTTCGTGGAGGACGACTTCGCCGGTGTGGTCCGGGACGACGTGACCCTGT
TCATCAGCGCGGTCCAGGACCAGGTGGTGCCGGACAACACCCTGGCCTGGGTGTGGGTGCGCGGCCTGGA
CGAGCTGTACGCCGAGTGGTCGGAGGTCGTGTCCACGAACTTCCGGGACGCCTCCGGGCCGGCCATGACC
GAGATCGGCGAGCAGCCGTGGGGGCGGGAGTTCGCCCTGCGCGACCCGGCCGGCAACTGCGTGCACTTCG
TGGCCGAGGAGCAGGACTGACACGTGCTACGAGATTTCGATTCCACCGCCGCCTTCTATGAAAGGTTGGG
CTTCGGAATCGTTTTCCGGGACGCCGGCTGGATGATCCTCCAGCGCGGGGATCTCATGCTGGAGTTCTTC
GCCCACCCCAACTTGTTTATTGCAGCTTATAATGGTTACAAATAAAGCAATAGCATCACAAATTTCACAA
ATAAAGCATTTTTTTCACTGCATTCTAGTTGTGGTTTGTCCAAACTCATCAATGTATCTTATCATGTCTG
TATACCGTCGACCTCTAGCTAGAGCTTGGCGTAATCATGGTCATAGCTGTTTCCTGTGTGAAATTGTTAT
CCGCTCACAATTCCACACAACATACGAGCCGGAAGCATAAAGTGTAAAGCCTGGGGTGCCTAATGAGTGA
GCTAACTCACATTAATTGCGTTGCGCTCACTGCCCGCTTTCCAGTCGGGAAACCTGTCGTGCCAGCTGCA
TTAATGAATCGGCCAACGCGCGGGGAGAGGCGGTTTGCGTATTGGGCGCTCTTCCGCTTCCTCGCTCACT
GACTCGCTGCGCTCGGTCGTTCGGCTGCGGCGAGCGGTATCAGCTCACTCAAAGGCGGTAATACGGTTAT
CCACAGAATCAGGGGATAACGCAGGAAAGAACATGTGAGCAAAAGGCCAGCAAAAGGCCAGGAACCGTAA
AAAGGCCGCGTTGCTGGCGTTTTTCCATAGGCTCCGCCCCCCTGACGAGCATCACAAAAATCGACGCTCA
AGTCAGAGGTGGCGAAACCCGACAGGACTATAAAGATACCAGGCGTTTCCCCCTGGAAGCTCCCTCGTGC
GCTCTCCTGTTCCGACCCTGCCGCTTACCGGATACCTGTCCGCCTTTCTCCCTTCGGGAAGCGTGGCGCT
TTCTCATAGCTCACGCTGTAGGTATCTCAGTTCGGTGTAGGTCGTTCGCTCCAAGCTGGGCTGTGTGCAC
GAACCCCCCGTTCAGCCCGACCGCTGCGCCTTATCCGGTAACTATCGTCTTGAGTCCAACCCGGTAAGAC
ACGACTTATCGCCACTGGCAGCAGCCACTGGTAACAGGATTAGCAGAGCGAGGTATGTAGGCGGTGCTAC
AGAGTTCTTGAAGTGGTGGCCTAACTACGGCTACACTAGAAGAACAGTATTTGGTATCTGCGCTCTGCTG
AAGCCAGTTACCTTCGGAAAAAGAGTTGGTAGCTCTTGATCCGGCAAACAAACCACCGCTGGTAGCGGTG
GTTTTTTTGTTTGCAAGCAGCAGATTACGCGCAGAAAAAAAGGATCTCAAGAAGATCCTTTGATCTTTTC
TACGGGGTCTGACGCTCAGTGGAACGAAAACTCACGTTAAGGGATTTTGGTCATGAGATTATCAAAAAGG
ATCTTCACCTAGATCCTTTTAAATTAAAAATGAAGTTTTAAATCAATCTAAAGTATATATGAGTAAACTT
GGTCTGACAGTTACCAATGCTTAATCAGTGAGGCACCTATCTCAGCGATCTGTCTATTTCGTTCATCCAT
AGTTGCCTGACTCCCCGTCGTGTAGATAACTACGATACGGGAGGGCTTACCATCTGGCCCCAGTGCTGCA
ATGATACCGCGAGACCCACGCTCACCGGCTCCAGATTTATCAGCAATAAACCAGCCAGCCGGAAGGGCCG
AGCGCAGAAGTGGTCCTGCAACTTTATCCGCCTCCATCCAGTCTATTAATTGTTGCCGGGAAGCTAGAGT
AAGTAGTTCGCCAGTTAATAGTTTGCGCAACGTTGTTGCCATTGCTACAGGCATCGTGGTGTCACGCTCG
TCGTTTGGTATGGCTTCATTCAGCTCCGGTTCCCAACGATCAAGGCGAGTTACATGATCCCCCATGTTGT
GCAAAAAAGCGGTTAGCTCCTTCGGTCCTCCGATCGTTGTCAGAAGTAAGTTGGCCGCAGTGTTATCACT
CATGGTTATGGCAGCACTGCATAATTCTCTTACTGTCATGCCATCCGTAAGATGCTTTTCTGTGACTGGT
GAGTACTCAACCAAGTCATTCTGAGAATAGTGTATGCGGCGACCGAGTTGCTCTTGCCCGGCGTCAATAC
GGGATAATACCGCGCCACATAGCAGAACTTTAAAAGTGCTCATCATTGGAAAACGTTCTTCGGGGCGAAA
ACTCTCAAGGATCTTACCGCTGTTGAGATCCAGTTCGATGTAACCCACTCGTGCACCCAACTGATCTTCA
GCATCTTTTACTTTCACCAGCGTTTCTGGGTGAGCAAAAACAGGAAGGCAAAATGCCGCAAAAAAGGGAA
TAAGGGCGACACGGAAATGTTGAATACTCATACTCTTCCTTTTTCAATATTATTGAAGCATTTATCAGGG
TTATTGTCTCATGAGCGGATACATATTTGAATGTATTTAGAAAAATAAACAAATAGGGGTTCCGCGCACA
TTTCCCCGAAAAGTGCCACCTGACGTCGACGGATCGGGAGATCTCCCGATCCCCTATGGTGCACTCTCAG
TACAATCTGCTCTGATGCCGCATAGTTAAGCCAGTATCTGCTCCCTGCTTGTGTGTTGGAGGTCGCTGAG
TAGTGCGCGAGCAAAATTTAAGCTACAACAAGGCAAGGCTTGACCGACAATTGCATGAAGAATCTGCTTA
GGGTTAGGCGTTTTGCGCTGCTTCGCGATGTACGGGCCAGATATACGCGTTGACATTGATTATTGACTAG
TTATTAATAGTAATCAATTACGGGGTCATTAGTTCATAGCCCATATATGGAGTTCCGCGTTACATAACTT
ACGGTAAATGGCCCGCCTGGCTGACCGCCCAACGACCCCCGCCCATTGACGTCAATAATGACGTATGTTC
CCATAGTAACGCCAATAGGGACTTTCCATTGACGTCAATGGGTGGAGTATTTACGGTAAACTGCCCACTT
GGCAGTACATCAAGTGTATCATATGCCAAGTACGCCCCCTATTGACGTCAATGACGGTAAATGGCCCGCC
TGGCATTATGCCCAGTACATGACCTTATGGGACTTTCCTACTTGGCAGTACATCTACGTATTAGTCATCG
CTATTACCATGGTGATGCGGTTTTGGCAGTACATCAATGGGCGTGGATAGCGGTTTGACTCACGGGGATT
TCCAAGTCTCCACCCCATTGACGTCAATGGGAGTTTGTTTTGGCACCAAAATCAACGGGACTTTCCAAAA
TGTCGTAACAACTCCGCCCCATTGACGCAAATGGGCGGTAGGCGTGTACGGTGGGAGGTCTATATAAGCA
GCGCGTTTTGCCTGTACT
