>Addgene plasmid #111298 | Neg. Ctrl_sgRNA | depositor partial sequence | sequence record 209316 | NegCtrl sgRNA sequence
GCACTACCAGAGCTAACTCA
